>Addgene plasmid #25643 | pCDF1-PTPRD-G446E | addgene partial sequence | sequence record 31622 | 25643 with hPTPD-Fwd1 (CTACAAGCATCACACTGACGTG)
CTTATTACATAATTCAGCATAAACCTAAAAACTCTGAGGAACTTTACAAAGAAATTGATGGGGTGGCGAC
CACACGCTACAGTGTCGCTGGACTAAGTCCCTACTCGGATTATGAATTCAGGGTTGTTGCTGTCAATAAC
ATTGGGCGGGGGCCTCCCAGCGAACCTGTGCTAACACAAACCTCAGAGCAAGCACCATCCAGTGCCCCGA
GGGATGTCCAGGCACGAATGTTGAGTTCGACCACCATTTTGGTACAGTGGAAGGAACCTGAAGAGCCAAA
TGAACAGATCCAAGGATATAGAGTTTATTATACAATGGATCCCACTCAACATGTCAACAACTGGATGAAA
CACAATGTAGCTGACAGCCAAATCACTACTATTGGCAACTTAGTGCCCCAGAAAACATATTCTGTCAAAG
TCCTGGCTTTTACCTCAATTGGAGATGGTCCCCTTTCAAGTGACATACAAGTCATCACTCAGACAGGAGT
ACCAGGGCAGCCACTAAACTTCAAAGCAGAACCTGAGTCTGAAACAAGTATTTTGCTCTCTTGGACACCT
CCACGTTCAGATACCATTGCCAACTATGAACTGGTCTACAAAGATGGGGAGCATGGAGAGGAGCAACGAA
TTACCATTGAGCCAGGGACATCATATAGGCTGCAAGGACTGAAACCAAACAGCTTATACTATTTCCGTCT
GGCTGCACGCTCCCCTCAAGGCCTGGGTGCTTCTACTGCAGAAATATCAGCTAGAACCATGCAGTCAATG
TTTGCAAAAAATTTTCATGTCAAAGCAGTAATGAAGACTTCCGTGTTGCTGTCTTNNAGATTCCAGAGAA
NTATAACTCCGCCATGCCTTTCAAAATTCTTTATGATGATGGGAAAATGGTAGAAGANGTGGATGGCCGA
GCCACACAGAAGTTAATTGTCAANCNGAAGCCTGAGAAATCATATTCATTTGTGCTGACAAATCGNNNAN
CAGTGCTGNGGGCTGCAGCACAGGGTCACGGC
