[The description below was written by a language model from this plasmid's Addgene catalogue record.]
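Description:
pCDF1-PTPRD-G446E is a lentiviral mammalian expression plasmid built on the commercial pCDF1-MCS2-EF1-Puro backbone (about 6.6 kb without insert). It is maintained in bacteria as a high-copy plasmid under ampicillin selection, and the record lists a recombination-deficient strain of the kind generally preferred for vectors carrying repeated viral terminal sequences. In mammalian cells, selection is by puromycin. The backbone name indicates that the puromycin resistance gene is driven by an EF1 promoter, separate from the multiple cloning site that holds the insert. The record does not explicitly state which promoter drives the insert, and no feature table is provided, so individual viral and regulatory elements cannot be confirmed here.

The payload is a roughly 5.1 kb human cDNA encoding protein tyrosine phosphatase receptor-type delta (PTPRD, also called PTP delta), cloned into an NsiI site that is retained at both ends of the insert. Because the same enzyme was used on both sides, the cloning was non-directional. The cDNA carries a tumor-derived missense change introduced by site-directed mutagenesis, a G-to-A nucleotide substitution that converts glycine 446 to glutamate, numbered according to a specified Ensembl transcript. No epitope tag or reporter fusion is recorded.

The construct comes from work on mutational inactivation of PTPRD in glioblastoma multiforme and malignant melanoma. It is suited to packaging into lentiviral particles for stable transduction of mammalian cells followed by puromycin selection, which allows the functional consequences of this cancer-associated variant to be studied, presumably by comparison with wild-type PTPRD.
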