Addgene plasmid #25643: pCDF1-PTPRD-G446E
Depositing lab: Todd Waldman. Depositing organization: Georgetown University. Publication: Mutational inactivation of PTPRD in glioblastoma multiforme and malignant melanoma. Solomon DA, Kim JS, Cronin JC, Sibenaller Z, Ryken T, Rosenberg SA, Ressom H, Jean W, Bigner D, Yan H, Samuels Y, Waldman T. Cancer Res. 2008 Dec 15. 68(24):10300-6. 10.1158/0008-5472.CAN-08-3272 PubMed 19074898.
Backbone
  Vector backbone: pCDF1-MCS2-EF1-Puro
  Backbone manufacturer: System Biosciences
  Backbone size w/o insert (bp): 6606
  Vector type: Mammalian Expression, Lentiviral
  Selectable markers: Puromycin
Growth in bacteria
  Bacterial resistance: Ampicillin, 100 μg/mL
  Growth temperature: 37°C
  Growth strain: Stbl3
  Copy number: High Copy
Gene/Insert
  Gene/Insert name: Protein tyrosine phosphatase receptor-type delta (alt names: PTPRD; PTP delta)
  Species: H. sapiens (human)
  Insert size (bp): 5140
  Mutation: tumor-derived mutation created by site-directed mutagenesis: nucleotide G1479A, amino acid G446E (annotated according to Ensembl transcript ENST00000381196)
  GenBank ID: BC106714 NP_569075
  Entrez Gene: PTPRD (a.k.a. HPTP, HPTPD, HPTPDELTA, PTPD, R-PTP-delta, RPTPDELTA)
  Cloning method: Restriction Enzyme; 5′ cloning site NsiI (not destroyed); 3′ cloning site NsiI (not destroyed)
  Sequencing primers: 5′ atccacgctgttttgacctc; 3′ ccaacttctcggggactgt
Terms and licenses: Academic/Nonprofit Terms; Industry Terms: Not Available to Industry
How to cite: pCDF1-PTPRD-G446E was a gift from Todd Waldman (Addgene plasmid # 25643 ; http://n2t.net/addgene:25643 ; RRID:Addgene_25643)
